Addgene plasmid #161429: pDONR221-SLC25A19_STOP
Purpose: Gateway entry clone with codon-optimized ORF sequence for subcloning into custom expression vectors. Contains a STOP codon at the end of the codon-optimized ORF sequence.
Depositing lab: RESOLUTE Consortium & Giulio Superti-Furga. Depositing organization: CeMM Research Center for Molecular Medicine. Publication: The RESOLUTE consortium: unlocking SLC transporters for drug discovery. Superti-Furga G, Lackner D, Wiedmer T, Ingles-Prieto A, Barbosa B, Girardi E, Goldmann U, Gurtl B, Klavins K, Klimek C, Lindinger S, Lineiro-Retes E, Muller AC, Onstein S, Redinger G, Reil D, Sedlyarov V, Wolf G, Crawford M, Everley R, ... Steppan CM. Nat Rev Drug Discov. 2020 Jul;19(7):429-430. doi: 10.1038/d41573-020-00056-6. PubMed 32265506.
Backbone
  Vector backbone: pDONR221
  Backbone manufacturer: ThermoFisher Scientific
  Backbone size w/o insert (bp): 2550
  Vector type: Mammalian Expression
Growth in bacteria
  Bacterial resistance: Kanamycin, 50 μg/mL
  Growth temperature: 37°C
  Growth strain: NEB Stable
  Copy number: High Copy
Gene/Insert
  Gene/Insert name: SLC25A19 (alt name: DNC, MUP1, TPC, MCPHA)
  Species: H. sapiens (human)
  Insert size (bp): 963
  Entrez Gene: SLC25A19 (a.k.a. DNC, MCPHA, MTPPT, MUP1, THMD3, THMD4, TPC)
  Cloning method: Gateway Cloning
  Sequencing primers: 5′ M13-fwd; 3′ M13-rev
Terms and licenses: Academic/Nonprofit Terms; Industry Terms
Depositor comments: This plasmid contains a STOP codon at the end of the codon-optimized ORF. For the version of this plasmid that does not contain a STOP codon, please see Addgene plasmid 132263 For more information on the full Resolute plasmid collection, please see www.addgene.org/depositor-collections/re-solute/. Please provide your feedback on this plasmid to the RESOLUTE consortium by filling out their RESOLUTE repository feedback form: https://forms.office.com/Pages/ResponsePage.aspx?id=0e05yklzmkS7rjFGQL4N7z4feCLQvEJAmVcOCM_u885UN1JJRko0Ukg4TVQwNTZLOUxPQVJWT1NHUCQlQCN0PWcu
How to cite: pDONR221-SLC25A19_STOP was a gift from RESOLUTE Consortium & Giulio Superti-Furga (Addgene plasmid # 161429 ; http://n2t.net/addgene:161429 ; RRID:Addgene_161429)
