[The description below was written by a language model from this plasmid's Addgene catalogue record and pLannotate feature annotations shown in this document.]
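Description:
pDONR221-SLC25A19_STOP is a Gateway entry clone built on the pDONR221 backbone, carrying a codon-optimized open reading frame for human SLC25A19 (also known as DNC, MUP1 or TPC), a mitochondrial carrier that mediates uptake of thiamine pyrophosphate into mitochondria. The sequenced plasmid is about 3.5 kb and is maintained in E. coli through a high-copy ColE1/pUC-type origin, with selection by a kanamycin resistance gene (aminoglycoside phosphotransferase). Although the catalogue lists the vector type as mammalian expression, the feature table shows no eukaryotic promoter or polyadenylation signal upstream or downstream of the insert, so the plasmid acts as a shuttle for the ORF rather than as an expression construct in its own right.

The roughly 960 bp coding sequence sits between attL1 and attL2 sites, which allow directional transfer into any attR-containing destination vector by an LR Clonase reaction. This version retains a stop codon at the end of the ORF, so the protein will be produced with a native C-terminus; it suits untagged or N-terminally tagged expression, whereas a companion clone lacking the stop codon exists for C-terminal fusions. Other annotated elements are standard backbone features: rrnB T1 and T2 terminators upstream of the cassette that insulate it from read-through transcription, a T7 promoter adjacent to attL2 oriented back toward the insert, and short residual lacI and lacZα fragments with no functional role. M13 forward and reverse primer sites flank the cassette for sequence verification. The clone belongs to a consortium-generated collection of solute carrier ORFs intended for subcloning into custom expression vectors for transporter research.
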