Features (pLannotate 1.2.2; 10 found; start..end, strand, type, name):
      1..100     +  protein_bind   attL1: mutant version of attL; recombination site for the Gateway® LR reaction LR Clonase™
    106..1065    +  CDS            SLC25A19: TPC_HUMAN - Also known as DNC, MUP1. Experimental evidence at protein level: Swiss-Prot protein existence level 1. Mitochondrial transporter mediating uptake of thiamine pyrophosphate (ThPP) into mitochondria. From Homo sapiens (Human).
   1070..1169    -  protein_bind   attL2: mutant version of attL; recombination site for the Gateway® LR reaction LR Clonase™
   1187..1205    -  promoter       T7 promoter: promoter for bacteriophage T7 RNA polymerase
   1339..2148    +  CDS            KanR: aminoglycoside phosphotransferase; aph(3')-Ia; confers resistance to kanamycin in bacteria or G418 (Geneticin®) in eukaryotes
   2295..2883    +  rep_origin     ori: high-copy-number ColE1/pMB1/pBR322/pUC origin of replication
   3066..3158    +  CDS            lacI (fragment): lac repressor; lacI; The lac repressor binds to the lac operator to inhibit transcription in E. coli. This inhibition can be relieved by adding lactose or isopropyl-β-D-thiogalactopyranoside (IPTG).
   3213..3240    -  terminator     rrnB T2 terminator: transcription terminator T2 from the E. coli rrnB gene
   3372..3415    +  terminator     rrnB T1 terminator: Escherichia coli rrnB; transcription terminator T1 from the E. coli rrnB gene
   3462..3498    -  CDS            lacZα (fragment): LacZα fragment of β-galactosidase; lacZ fragment
>Addgene plasmid #161429 | pDONR221-SLC25A19_STOP | addgene full sequence | sequence record 338290 | Addgene NGS Result
CAAATAATGATTTTATTTTGACTGATAGTGACCTGTTCGTTGCAACACATTGATGAGCAATGCTTTTTTA
TAATGCCAACTTTGTACAAAAAAGCAGGCTCCACCATGGTGGGCTACGACCCCAAGCCTGATGGCCGGAA
CAATACCAAGTTCCAGGTGGCAGTGGCAGGATCTGTGAGCGGCCTGGTGACAAGGGCCCTGATCTCTCCA
TTCGACGTGATCAAGATCCGCTTTCAGCTGCAGCACGAGCGGCTGTCCAGATCTGATCCCTCTGCCAAGT
ATCACGGCATCCTGCAGGCCAGCAGGCAGATCCTGCAGGAGGAGGGCCCTACCGCCTTTTGGAAGGGCCA
CGTGCCAGCCCAGATCCTGTCCATCGGCTACGGCGCCGTGCAGTTCCTGTCTTTTGAGATGCTGACAGAG
CTGGTGCACCGGGGCAGCGTGTATGACGCCAGAGAGTTCTCCGTGCACTTCGTGTGCGGAGGACTGGCAG
CATGTATGGCCACCCTGACAGTGCACCCCGTGGATGTGCTGAGGACCAGGTTCGCAGCACAGGGAGAGCC
TAAGGTGTACAACACCCTGAGGCACGCCGTGGGCACAATGTACCGCAGCGAGGGCCCCCAGGTGTTTTAT
AAGGGCCTGGCCCCAACACTGATCGCCATCTTCCCCTATGCCGGCCTGCAGTTTTCCTGCTACAGCTCCC
TGAAGCACCTGTATAAGTGGGCCATCCCTGCCGAGGGCAAGAAGAACGAGAATCTGCAGAATCTGCTGTG
CGGATCTGGAGCAGGCGTGATCAGCAAGACCCTGACATACCCACTGGACCTGTTCAAGAAGCGGCTGCAA
GTGGGAGGATTCGAGCACGCAAGAGCAGCCTTTGGCCAGGTGCGGAGATATAAGGGCCTGATGGATTGCG
CCAAGCAGGTGCTGCAGAAGGAGGGCGCCCTGGGCTTCTTTAAGGGACTGAGCCCTTCCCTGCTGAAGGC
CGCCCTGTCCACCGGCTTCATGTTCTTTTCTTACGAGTTCTTTTGCAACGTGTTTCACTGTATGAATAGG
ACAGCCTCCCAGCGCTAAGACCCAGCTTTCTTGTACAAAGTTGGCATTATAAGAAAGCATTGCTTATCAA
TTTGTTGCAACGAACAGGTCACTATCAGTCAAAATAAAATCATTATTTGCCATCCAGCTGATATCCCCTA
TAGTGAGTCGTATTACATGGTCATAGCTGTTTCCTGGCAGCTCTGGCCCGTGTCTCAAAATCTCTGATGT
TACATTGCACAAGATAAAAATATATCATCATGAACAATAAAACTGTCTGCTTACATAAACAGTAATACAA
GGGGTGTTATGAGCCATATTCAACGGGAAACGTCGAGGCCGCGATTAAATTCCAACATGGATGCTGATTT
ATATGGGTATAAATGGGCTCGCGATAATGTCGGGCAATCAGGTGCGACAATCTATCGCTTGTATGGGAAG
CCCGATGCGCCAGAGTTGTTTCTGAAACATGGCAAAGGTAGCGTTGCCAATGATGTTACAGATGAGATGG
TCAGACTAAACTGGCTGACGGAATTTATGCCTCTTCCGACCATCAAGCATTTTATCCGTACTCCTGATGA
TGCATGGTTACTCACCACTGCGATCCCCGGAAAAACAGCATTCCAGGTATTAGAAGAATATCCTGATTCA
GGTGAAAATATTGTTGATGCGCTGGCAGTGTTCCTGCGCCGGTTGCATTCGATTCCTGTTTGTAATTGTC
CTTTTAACAGCGATCGCGTATTTCGTCTCGCTCAGGCGCAATCACGAATGAATAACGGTTTGGTTGATGC
GAGTGATTTTGATGACGAGCGTAATGGCTGGCCTGTTGAACAAGTCTGGAAAGAAATGCATAAACTTTTG
CCATTCTCACCGGATTCAGTCGTCACTCATGGTGATTTCTCACTTGATAACCTTATTTTTGACGAGGGGA
AATTAATAGGTTGTATTGATGTTGGACGAGTCGGAATCGCAGACCGATACCAGGATCTTGCCATCCTATG
GAACTGCCTCGGTGAGTTTTCTCCTTCATTACAGAAACGGCTTTTTCAAAAATATGGTATTGATAATCCT
GATATGAATAAATTGCAGTTTCATTTGATGCTCGATGAGTTTTTCTAATCAGAATTGGTTAATTGGTTGT
AACACTGGCAGAGCATTACGCTGACTTGACGGGACGGCGCAAGCTCATGACCAAAATCCCTTAACGTGAG
TTACGCGTCGTTCCACTGAGCGTCAGACCCCGTAGAAAAGATCAAAGGATCTTCTTGAGATCCTTTTTTT
CTGCGCGTAATCTGCTGCTTGCAAACAAAAAAACCACCGCTACCAGCGGTGGTTTGTTTGCCGGATCAAG
AGCTACCAACTCTTTTTCCGAAGGTAACTGGCTTCAGCAGAGCGCAGATACCAAATACTGTTCTTCTAGT
GTAGCCGTAGTTAGGCCACCACTTCAAGAACTCTGTAGCACCGCCTACATACCTCGCTCTGCTAATCCTG
TTACCAGTGGCTGCTGCCAGTGGCGATAAGTCGTGTCTTACCGGGTTGGACTCAAGACGATAGTTACCGG
ATAAGGCGCAGCGGTCGGGCTGAACGGGGGGTTCGTGCACACAGCCCAGCTTGGAGCGAACGACCTACAC
CGAACTGAGATACCTACAGCGTGAGCTATGAGAAAGCGCCACGCTTCCCGAAGGGAGAAAGGCGGACAGG
TATCCGGTAAGCGGCAGGGTCGGAACAGGAGAGCGCACGAGGGAGCTTCCAGGGGGAAACGCCTGGTATC
TTTATAGTCCTGTCGGGTTTCGCCACCTCTGACTTGAGCGTCGATTTTTGTGATGCTCGTCAGGGGGGCG
GAGCCTATGGAAAAACGCCAGCAACGCGGCCTTTTTACGGTTCCTGGCCTTTTGCTGGCCTTTTGCTCAC
ATGTTCTTTCCTGCGTTATCCCCTGATTCTGTGGATAACCGTATTACCGCCTTTGAGTGAGCTGATACCG
CTCGCCGCAGCCGAACGACCGAGCGCAGCGAGTCAGTGAGCGAGGAAGCGGAAGAGCGCCCAATACGCAA
ACCGCCTCTCCCCGCGCGTTGGCCGATTCATTAATGCAGCTGGCACGACAGGTTTCCCGACTGGAAAGCG
GGCAGTGAGCGCAACGCAATTAATACGCGTACCGCTAGCCAGGAAGAGTTTGTAGAAACGCAAAAAGGCC
ATCCGTCAGGATGGCCTTCTGCTTAGTTTGATGCCTGGCAGTTTATGGCGGGCGTCCTGCCCGCCACCCT
CCGGGCCGTTGCTTCACAACGTTCAAATCCGCTCCCGGCGGATTTGTCCTACTCAGGAGAGCGTTCACCG
ACAAACAACAGATAAAACGAAAGGCCCAGTCTTCCGACTGAGCCTTTCGTTTTATTTGATGCCTGGCAGT
TCCCTACTCTCGCGTTAACGCTAGCATGGATGTTTTCCCAGTCACGACGTTGTAAAACGACGGCCAGTCT
TAAGCTCGGGCCC
