>Addgene plasmid #161429 | pDONR221-SLC25A19_STOP | depositor partial sequence | sequence record 312793 | Codon-optimized ORF of SLC25A19
ATGGTGGGCTACGACCCCAAGCCTGATGGCCGGAACAATACCAAGTTCCAGGTGGCAGTGGCAGGATCTG
TGAGCGGCCTGGTGACAAGGGCCCTGATCTCTCCATTCGACGTGATCAAGATCCGCTTTCAGCTGCAGCA
CGAGCGGCTGTCCAGATCTGATCCCTCTGCCAAGTATCACGGCATCCTGCAGGCCAGCAGGCAGATCCTG
CAGGAGGAGGGCCCTACCGCCTTTTGGAAGGGCCACGTGCCAGCCCAGATCCTGTCCATCGGCTACGGCG
CCGTGCAGTTCCTGTCTTTTGAGATGCTGACAGAGCTGGTGCACCGGGGCAGCGTGTATGACGCCAGAGA
GTTCTCCGTGCACTTCGTGTGCGGAGGACTGGCAGCATGTATGGCCACCCTGACAGTGCACCCCGTGGAT
GTGCTGAGGACCAGGTTCGCAGCACAGGGAGAGCCTAAGGTGTACAACACCCTGAGGCACGCCGTGGGCA
CAATGTACCGCAGCGAGGGCCCCCAGGTGTTTTATAAGGGCCTGGCCCCAACACTGATCGCCATCTTCCC
CTATGCCGGCCTGCAGTTTTCCTGCTACAGCTCCCTGAAGCACCTGTATAAGTGGGCCATCCCTGCCGAG
GGCAAGAAGAACGAGAATCTGCAGAATCTGCTGTGCGGATCTGGAGCAGGCGTGATCAGCAAGACCCTGA
CATACCCACTGGACCTGTTCAAGAAGCGGCTGCAAGTGGGAGGATTCGAGCACGCAAGAGCAGCCTTTGG
CCAGGTGCGGAGATATAAGGGCCTGATGGATTGCGCCAAGCAGGTGCTGCAGAAGGAGGGCGCCCTGGGC
TTCTTTAAGGGACTGAGCCCTTCCCTGCTGAAGGCCGCCCTGTCCACCGGCTTCATGTTCTTTTCTTACG
AGTTCTTTTGCAACGTGTTTCACTGTATGAATAGGACAGCCTCCCAGCGCTAA
